Addgene plasmid #67304: pcDNA3.1_iSH2-pMag(3x)-iRFP
Purpose: Blue light dependent photoswitching system
Depositing lab: Moritoshi Sato. Depositing organization: The University of Tokyo. Publication: Engineered pairs of distinct photoswitches for optogenetic control of cellular proteins. Kawano F, Suzuki H, Furuya A, Sato M. Nat Commun. 2015 Feb 24;6:6256. doi: 10.1038/ncomms7256. PubMed 25708714.
Backbone
  Vector backbone: pcDNA3.1(+)
  Backbone manufacturer: Invitrogen
  Backbone size w/o insert (bp): 5354
  Vector type: Mammalian Expression
  Selectable markers: Neomycin (select with G418)
Growth in bacteria
  Bacterial resistance: Ampicillin, 100 μg/mL
  Growth temperature: 37°C
  Growth strain: DH5alpha
  Copy number: High Copy
Gene/Insert
  Gene/Insert name: iSH2-pMag(3x)-iRFP (alt name: inter-SH2 (iSH2) domain derived from a ​p85 regulatory subunit of phosphatidylinositol 3-kinase (PI3K).)
  Species: H. sapiens (human), Synthetic
  Insert size (bp): 3096
  Entrez Gene: PIK3R1 (a.k.a. AGM7, GRB1, IMD36, p85, p85-ALPHA, p85alpha)
  Promoter: CMV
  Cloning method: Restriction Enzyme; 5′ cloning site HindIII (not destroyed); 3′ cloning site XbaI (not destroyed)
  Sequencing primers: 5′ CMV-F; 3′ BGH-rev
Terms and licenses: Academic/Nonprofit Terms; Industry Terms: Not Available to Industry
How to cite: pcDNA3.1_iSH2-pMag(3x)-iRFP was a gift from Moritoshi Sato (Addgene plasmid # 67304 ; http://n2t.net/addgene:67304 ; RRID:Addgene_67304)
