[The description below was written by a language model from this plasmid's Addgene catalogue record and the feature table of its GenBank file.]
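Description:
pcDNA3.1_iSH2-pMag(3x)-iRFP is a mammalian expression plasmid built on the Invitrogen pcDNA3.1(+) backbone. It is maintained as a high-copy plasmid in E. coli under ampicillin selection and carries a neomycin resistance marker, so transfected mammalian cells can be selected with G418. The roughly 3.1 kb insert was cloned between HindIII and XbaI sites, both retained. This places it downstream of the CMV promoter, which gives strong constitutive transcription in mammalian cells. The use of a BGH reverse sequencing primer is consistent with the backbone's standard BGH polyadenylation region lying downstream of the insert.

The insert encodes a fusion protein of three parts. The first is the inter-SH2 (iSH2) domain from the human p85 regulatory subunit of phosphatidylinositol 3-kinase (PIK3R1). The second, going by the "3x" in the name, appears to be three copies of the synthetic photoswitch module pMag. The third is the near-infrared fluorescent protein iRFP, which serves as a reporter for expression and localization. The stated purpose is a blue-light-dependent photoswitching system, and the associated publication describes engineered pairs of distinct photoswitches for optogenetic control of cellular proteins. pMag is therefore presumably intended to be used with a complementary partner supplied on a separate construct, though the record does not name that partner or say where it is targeted. The iSH2 domain is generally used to bind endogenous PI3K catalytic subunits, so light-induced relocalization of this fusion would be a way to control PI3K signalling, but the record does not spell out this application.

The accompanying GenBank entry covers only an 835 bp partial sequence and has no annotated features. The arrangement of elements described here therefore comes from the catalogue fields rather than from a sequence annotation.
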