LOCUS       Exported 835 bp ds-DNA linear SYN 21-MAY-2021
DEFINITION  Blue light dependent photoswitching system.
ACCESSION   .
VERSION     .
KEYWORDS    pcDNA3.1_iSH2-pMag(3x)-iRFP
SOURCE      synthetic DNA construct
  ORGANISM  synthetic DNA construct
REFERENCE   1 (bases 1 to 835)
  AUTHORS   Kawano F, Suzuki H, Furuya A, Sato M
  TITLE     Engineered pairs of distinct photoswitches for optogenetic control
            of cellular proteins.
  JOURNAL   Nat Commun. 2015 Feb 24;6:6256. doi: 10.1038/ncomms7256.
  PUBMED    25708714
REFERENCE   2 (bases 1 to 835)
  AUTHORS   .
  TITLE     Direct Submission
  JOURNAL   Exported May 21, 2021 from SnapGene Server 1.1.58
            http://www.snapgene.com
FEATURES             Location/Qualifiers
     source          1..835
                     /organism="synthetic DNA construct"
                     /mol_type="other DNA"
ORIGIN
        1 atcacgccaa tctgccaagc cagcacctga gcgaccagtt cacaagcctg cctgccgtcc
       61 aggtccacat agtaaggtgt ccgatggtgg cacacgatca gcccccacag cctttcgcct
      121 ctcagaatac tgatagacat ggtgccatgc attccgatat tcctcataaa ctccaggtgg
      181 acaggggaca cgctgcgcag aatggcgaag ctcaggtcga tgggcctccc agtcactggg
      241 ttcaggtcag gtgtgacggg cactggtctg taattaatgt cgggaatgat ccggactggg
      301 ttgattgtat acagccgtcg tgcctgtgca ggcacggttg aggctgggta atgcaggccc
      361 agtttacttt cgacctcggc acagcgatct tctgcgatca cttctccgct aaagtctgag
      421 gcgaaccggt agatcatgac gcgatcgaac ccggtgatct tcctcacttc ctgtgcagcg
      481 gctgcgcaag cggattccag agtctcagcg gcctggagcc gccggatggc gctgtttgtt
      541 ctccgaaaga aagcctgtgg ctctgccacg tctctctgag gtggttccag ctccagaaaa
      601 atcagctgat catggcggtg ccaggacccg ataaagccag cgtcctttcg cattgtgaag
      661 ccgacggtaa ttggggctcc cacggcggct ccaggttcag ccagggcgat ggtcagtcta
      721 ttgtgagtct cagaatcgaa cacgtcggct gcggaccggc caatcagtgc tccgatagcc
      781 agcccggtca gctctggcag gttatcagag cctgccacga tagtcatgtc agcgg
//
