>Addgene plasmid #67304 | pcDNA3.1_iSH2-pMag(3x)-iRFP | addgene partial sequence | sequence record 118137 | CMV-F 5'-CGCAAATGGGCGGTAGGCGTG-3'
ACTAGAGAACCCACTGCTTACTGGCTTATCGAAATTAATACGACTCACTATAGGGAGACCCAAGCTGGCT
AGCGTTTAAACTTAAGCTTGCCACCATGGTGTCCAAATACCAACAGGATCAAGTTGTCAAAGAAGATAAT
ATTGAAGCTGTAGGGAAAAAATTACATGAATATAACACTCAATTTCAAGAAAAAAGTCGGGAATATGATA
GATTATATGAAGACTATACCCGAACTTCCCAGGAAATCCAAATGAAAAGAACAGCTATTGAAGCATTTAA
TGAAACCATAAAAATATTTGAAGAACAGTGCCAAACCCAGGAGCGGTACAGCAAAGAATACATAGAAAAG
TTCAAACGTGAAGGCAACGAGACGGAAATCCAAAGGATTATGCATAATTATGAAAAGTTAAAGTCTCGAA
TCAGTGAAATTGTCGACAGCAGAAGGAGATTGGAAGAGGACTTGAAGAAGCAGGCGGCTGAGTATCGTGA
GATTGACAAACGCATGAACAGCATTAAACCAGACCTCATTCAGCTAAGAAAGACGAGAGACCAATACTTG
ATGTGGTTGACTCAGAAAGGTGTTCGGCAGAAGAAATTGAACGAGTGGCTGGGCAATGAAAACACTGAAG
ACCAATATTCGCTGGTAGAAGATGATGAGGATTTGCCCCACCACGATGAGAAGACTGGATCCGGCGGCTC
CGGAGGCAGCGGCGGTTCTGGAGGTTCCGGTGGCGGCTCCCACACTCTTTACGCCCCTGGAGGATACGAC
ATTATGGGATATTTGCGGCAGATTAGGAACCGCCCAAACCCTCAGGTCGAACTGGG
