LOCUS       Exported 8453 bp ds-DNA circular SYN 12-MAY-2021
DEFINITION  Blue light dependent photoswitching system.
ACCESSION   .
VERSION     .
KEYWORDS    pcDNA3.1_iSH2-pMag(3x)-iRFP
SOURCE      synthetic DNA construct
  ORGANISM  synthetic DNA construct
REFERENCE   1 (bases 1 to 8453)
  AUTHORS   Kawano F, Suzuki H, Furuya A, Sato M
  TITLE     Engineered pairs of distinct photoswitches for optogenetic control
            of cellular proteins.
  JOURNAL   Nat Commun. 2015 Feb 24;6:6256. doi: 10.1038/ncomms7256.
  PUBMED    25708714
REFERENCE   2 (bases 1 to 8453)
  AUTHORS   .
  TITLE     Direct Submission
  JOURNAL   Exported May 12, 2021 from SnapGene Server 1.1.58
            http://www.snapgene.com
FEATURES             Location/Qualifiers
     source          1..8453
                     /organism="synthetic DNA construct"
                     /mol_type="other DNA"
     primer_bind     complement(44..63)
                     /label=pRS-marker
                     /note="pRS vectors, use to sequence yeast selectable
                     marker"
     enhancer        235..614
                     /label=CMV enhancer
                     /note="human cytomegalovirus immediate early enhancer"
     promoter        615..818
                     /label=CMV promoter
                     /note="human cytomegalovirus (CMV) immediate early
                     promoter"
     primer_bind     769..789
                     /label=CMV-F
                     /note="Human CMV immediate early promoter, forward primer"
     primer_bind     863..882
                     /label=T7
                     /note="T7 promoter, forward primer"
     promoter        863..881
                     /label=T7 promoter
                     /note="promoter for bacteriophage T7 RNA polymerase"
     regulatory      917..926
                     /regulatory_class="other"
                     /note="vertebrate consensus sequence for strong initiation
                     of translation (Kozak, 1987)"
     CDS             1568..2017
                     /codon_start=1
                     /product="""positive Magnet"" variant of an N-terminally
                     truncated Vivid (VVD) blue light photoreceptor from
                     Neurospora crassa (Kawano et al., 2015)"
                     /label=pMag
                     /note="rapidly heterodimerizes with nMagHigh1 upon blue
                     light irradiation to form a complex with slow switch-off
                     kinetics"
                     /translation="HTLYAPGGYDIMGYLRQIRNRPNPQVELGPVDTSCALILCDLKQK
                     DTPIVYASEAFLYMTGYSNAEVLGRNCRFLQSPDGMVKPKSTRKYVDSNTINTMRKAID
                     RNAEVQVEVVNFKKNGQRFVNFLTMIPVRDETGEYRYSMGFQCETE"
     primer_bind     complement(4044..4061)
                     /label=BGH-rev
                     /note="Bovine growth hormone terminator, reverse primer.
                     Also called BGH reverse"
     polyA_signal    4050..4274
                     /label=bGH poly(A) signal
                     /note="bovine growth hormone polyadenylation signal"
     rep_origin      4320..4748
                     /direction=RIGHT
                     /label=f1 ori
                     /note="f1 bacteriophage origin of replication; arrow
                     indicates direction of (+) strand synthesis"
     primer_bind     complement(4407..4426)
                     /label=F1ori-R
                     /note="F1 origin, reverse primer"
     primer_bind     4617..4638
                     /label=F1ori-F
                     /note="F1 origin, forward primer"
     primer_bind     complement(4757..4777)
                     /label=pBABE 3'
                     /note="SV40 enhancer, reverse primer for pBABE vectors"
     promoter        4762..5091
                     /label=SV40 promoter
                     /note="SV40 enhancer and early promoter"
     rep_origin      4942..5077
                     /label=SV40 ori
                     /note="SV40 origin of replication"
     primer_bind     5004..5023
                     /label=SV40pro-F
                     /note="SV40 promoter/origin, forward primer"
     CDS             5158..5952
                     /codon_start=1
                     /gene="aph(3')-II (or nptII)"
                     /product="aminoglycoside phosphotransferase from Tn5"
                     /label=NeoR/KanR
                     /note="confers resistance to neomycin, kanamycin, and G418
                     (Geneticin(R))"
                     /translation="MIEQDGLHAGSPAAWVERLFGYDWAQQTIGCSDAAVFRLSAQGRP
                     VLFVKTDLSGALNELQDEAARLSWLATTGVPCAAVLDVVTEAGRDWLLLGEVPGQDLLS
                     SHLAPAEKVSIMADAMRRLHTLDPATCPFDHQAKHRIERARTRMEAGLVDQDDLDEEHQ
                     GLAPAELFARLKARMPDGEDLVVTHGDACLPNIMVENGRFSGFIDCGRLGVADRYQDIA
                     LATRDIAEELGGEWADRFLVLYGIAAPDSQRIAFYRLLDEFF"
     primer_bind     complement(5212..5231)
                     /label=Neo-R
                     /note="Neomycin resistance gene, reverse primer"
     primer_bind     5822..5841
                     /label=Neo-F
                     /note="Neomycin resistance gene, forward primer"
     polyA_signal    6126..6247
                     /label=SV40 poly(A) signal
                     /note="SV40 polyadenylation signal"
     primer_bind     complement(6163..6182)
                     /label=SV40pA-R
                     /note="SV40 polyA, reverse primer"
     primer_bind     6217..6236
                     /label=EBV-rev
                     /note="SV40 polyA terminator, reverse primer"
     primer_bind     complement(6296..6312)
                     /label=M13 rev
                     /note="common sequencing primer, one of multiple similar
                     variants"
     primer_bind     complement(6296..6312)
                     /label=M13 Reverse
                     /note="In lacZ gene. Also called M13-rev"
     primer_bind     complement(6309..6331)
                     /label=M13/pUC Reverse
                     /note="In lacZ gene"
     protein_bind    6320..6336
                     /label=lac operator
                     /bound_moiety="lac repressor encoded by lacI"
                     /note="The lac repressor binds to the lac operator to
                     inhibit transcription in E. coli. This inhibition can be
                     relieved by adding lactose or
                     isopropyl-beta-D-thiogalactopyranoside (IPTG)."
     promoter        complement(6344..6374)
                     /label=lac promoter
                     /note="promoter for the E. coli lac operon"
     protein_bind    6389..6410
                     /label=CAP binding site
                     /bound_moiety="E. coli catabolite activator protein"
                     /note="CAP binding activates transcription in the presence
                     of cAMP."
     primer_bind     complement(6527..6544)
                     /label=L4440
                     /note="L4440 vector, forward primer"
     rep_origin      complement(6698..7286)
                     /direction=LEFT
                     /label=ori
                     /note="high-copy-number ColE1/pMB1/pBR322/pUC origin of
                     replication"
     primer_bind     complement(6778..6797)
                     /label=pBR322ori-F
                     /note="pBR322 origin, forward primer"
     CDS             complement(7457..8317)
                     /codon_start=1
                     /gene="bla"
                     /product="beta-lactamase"
                     /label=AmpR
                     /note="confers resistance to ampicillin, carbenicillin, and
                     related antibiotics"
                     /translation="MSIQHFRVALIPFFAAFCLPVFAHPETLVKVKDAEDQLGARVGYI
                     ELDLNSGKILESFRPEERFPMMSTFKVLLCGAVLSRIDAGQEQLGRRIHYSQNDLVEYS
                     PVTEKHLTDGMTVRELCSAAITMSDNTAANLLLTTIGGPKELTAFLHNMGDHVTRLDRW
                     EPELNEAIPNDERDTTMPVAMATTLRKLLTGELLTLASRQQLIDWMEADKVAGPLLRSA
                     LPAGWFIADKSGAGERGSRGIIAALGPDGKPSRIVVIYTTGSQATMDERNRQIAEIGAS
                     LIKHW"
     primer_bind     8080..8099
                     /label=Amp-R
                     /note="Ampicillin resistance gene, reverse primer"
     promoter        complement(8318..8422)
                     /gene="bla"
                     /label=AmpR promoter
ORIGIN
        1 gacggatcgg gagatctccc gatcccctat ggtgcactct cagtacaatc tgctctgatg
       61 ccgcatagtt aagccagtat ctgctccctg cttgtgtgtt ggaggtcgct gagtagtgcg
      121 cgagcaaaat ttaagctaca acaaggcaag gcttgaccga caattgcatg aagaatctgc
      181 ttagggttag gcgttttgcg ctgcttcgcg atgtacgggc cagatatacg cgttgacatt
      241 gattattgac tagttattaa tagtaatcaa ttacggggtc attagttcat agcccatata
      301 tggagttccg cgttacataa cttacggtaa atggcccgcc tggctgaccg cccaacgacc
      361 cccgcccatt gacgtcaata atgacgtatg ttcccatagt aacgccaata gggactttcc
      421 attgacgtca atgggtggag tatttacggt aaactgccca cttggcagta catcaagtgt
      481 atcatatgcc aagtacgccc cctattgacg tcaatgacgg taaatggccc gcctggcatt
      541 atgcccagta catgacctta tgggactttc ctacttggca gtacatctac gtattagtca
      601 tcgctattac catggtgatg cggttttggc agtacatcaa tgggcgtgga tagcggtttg
      661 actcacgggg atttccaagt ctccacccca ttgacgtcaa tgggagtttg ttttggcacc
      721 aaaatcaacg ggactttcca aaatgtcgta acaactccgc cccattgacg caaatgggcg
      781 gtaggcgtgt acggtgggag gtctatataa gcagagctct ctggctaact agagaaccca
      841 ctgcttactg gcttatcgaa attaatacga ctcactatag ggagacccaa gctggctagc
      901 gtttaaactt aagcttgcca ccatggtgtc caaataccaa caggatcaag ttgtcaaaga
      961 agataatatt gaagctgtag ggaaaaaatt acatgaatat aacactcaat ttcaagaaaa
     1021 aagtcgggaa tatgatagat tatatgaaga ctatacccga acttcccagg aaatccaaat
     1081 gaaaagaaca gctattgaag catttaatga aaccataaaa atatttgaag aacagtgcca
     1141 aacccaggag cggtacagca aagaatacat agaaaagttc aaacgtgaag gcaacgagac
     1201 ggaaatccaa aggattatgc ataattatga aaagttaaag tctcgaatca gtgaaattgt
     1261 cgacagcaga aggagattgg aagaggactt gaagaagcag gcggctgagt atcgtgagat
     1321 tgacaaacgc atgaacagca ttaaaccaga cctcattcag ctaagaaaga cgagagacca
     1381 atacttgatg tggttgactc agaaaggtgt tcggcagaag aaattgaacg agtggctggg
     1441 caatgaaaac actgaagacc aatattcgct ggtagaagat gatgaggatt tgccccacca
     1501 cgatgagaag actggatccg gcggctccgg aggcagcggc ggttctggag gttccggtgg
     1561 cggctcccac actctttacg cccctggagg atacgacatt atgggatatt tgcggcagat
     1621 taggaaccgc ccaaaccctc aggtcgaact ggggcctgtg gacacgtcat gtgccctgat
     1681 cctgtgcgat ctgaagcaaa aggacactcc gatcgtctac gcctcggaag ccttcttgta
     1741 tatgaccgga tacagcaatg cagaggtgct cggcaggaac tgcagattcc tgcagtcccc
     1801 cgacgggatg gtgaaaccaa agtcgactcg caaatatgtg gactcgaaca cgatcaacac
     1861 catgcggaag gccatcgacc ggaacgccga ggtccaggtg gaggtggtca actttaagaa
     1921 gaacggccag cggttcgtga actttctgac catgattccg gtccgggatg aaaccggaga
     1981 gtacagatac tccatgggat tccagtgcga aaccgaaggt tccggcggct cgggcggatc
     2041 agggggaagc ggacacacac tctacgcccc gggaggctac gatatcatgg gctacctgag
     2101 gcagatccgg aacagaccga acccccaagt ggaactcggc cccgtggaca cttcttgcgc
     2161 tctgatcctg tgcgacctga agcagaagga tacccccatc gtgtacgcat ccgaagcgtt
     2221 cctctacatg accgggtact cgaacgcgga ggtgctgggt cgcaactgcc ggttcctgca
     2281 gagccccgac ggaatggtca agcccaagtc cactcggaaa tacgtggatt ccaacaccat
     2341 caatactatg aggaaggcta tcgataggaa cgcggaagtc caagtggagg tggtgaactt
     2401 caagaagaat ggccagagat tcgtcaattt ccttaccatg atccctgtgc gcgatgagac
     2461 tggagagtac cgatactcaa tgggcttcca gtgtgaaacc gagggaagcg gcggttccgg
     2521 ggggtcggga ggttccggac ataccctcta cgcgccgggg ggttatgaca tcatgggtta
     2581 cctcagacag atcagaaacc ggccgaaccc acaagtggag ctgggacccg tcgacacctc
     2641 ctgcgccctc atcctgtgtg accttaagca gaaggacacc cctatcgtgt acgcctccga
     2701 agcattcctg tacatgaccg ggtactcgaa cgccgaagtg ctgggacgga actgccgctt
     2761 cctgcaatcc ccggatggaa tggtgaagcc taagtcaacc cgcaaatacg tggactccaa
     2821 cactatcaac accatgcgca aggccattga ccgcaatgct gaggtgcaag tggaagtggt
     2881 gaacttcaag aagaacggac agcgcttcgt caacttcctg actatgattc ccgtgcggga
     2941 cgaaaccggc gaataccggt acagcatggg gtttcagtgc gagactgagg gctccggcgg
     3001 cagcggtggc tccggaggca gcggaggtac cggcggcagt ggagggtctg gtggcagcgg
     3061 aatggccgaa gggagtgtcg ccagacagcc tgacctgctg acttgcgatg acgaaccaat
     3121 ccacattccc ggcgctatcc agccccacgg actgctgctg gctctggccg ctgacatgac
     3181 tatcgtggca ggctctgata acctgccaga gctgaccggg ctggctatcg gagcactgat
     3241 tggccggtcc gcagccgacg tgttcgattc tgagactcac aatagactga ccatcgccct
     3301 ggctgaacct ggagccgccg tgggagcccc aattaccgtc ggcttcacaa tgcgaaagga
     3361 cgctggcttt atcgggtcct ggcaccgcca tgatcagctg atttttctgg agctggaacc
     3421 acctcagaga gacgtggcag agccacaggc tttctttcgg agaacaaaca gcgccatccg
     3481 gcggctccag gccgctgaga ctctggaatc cgcttgcgca gccgctgcac aggaagtgag
     3541 gaagatcacc gggttcgatc gcgtcatgat ctaccggttc gcctcagact ttagcggaga
     3601 agtgatcgca gaagatcgct gtgccgaggt cgaaagtaaa ctgggcctgc attacccagc
     3661 ctcaaccgtg cctgcacagg cacgacggct gtatacaatc aacccagtcc ggatcattcc
     3721 cgacattaat tacagaccag tgcccgtcac acctgacctg aacccagtga ctgggaggcc
     3781 catcgacctg agcttcgcca ttctgcgcag cgtgtcccct gtccacctgg agtttatgag
     3841 gaatatcgga atgcatggca ccatgtctat cagtattctg agaggcgaaa ggctgtgggg
     3901 gctgatcgtg tgccaccatc ggacacctta ctatgtggac ctggacggca ggcaggcttg
     3961 tgaactggtc gctcaggtgc tggcttggca gattggcgtg atggaagagt aatctagagg
     4021 gcccgtttaa acccgctgat cagcctcgac tgtgccttct agttgccagc catctgttgt
     4081 ttgcccctcc cccgtgcctt ccttgaccct ggaaggtgcc actcccactg tcctttccta
     4141 ataaaatgag gaaattgcat cgcattgtct gagtaggtgt cattctattc tggggggtgg
     4201 ggtggggcag gacagcaagg gggaggattg ggaagacaat agcaggcatg ctggggatgc
     4261 ggtgggctct atggcttctg aggcggaaag aaccagctgg ggctctaggg ggtatccccn
     4321 nnnnnnnnnn nnnnnnnnnn nnnnnnnnnn nnnnnnnnnn nnnnnnnnnn nnnnnnnnnn
     4381 nnnnnnnnnn nnnnnnnnnn nnnnnnnnnn nnnnnnnnnn nnnnnnnnnn nnnnnnnnnn
     4441 nnncnnnnnn nnnnnnnnnn nnnnnnnnnn nnnnnnnnnn nnnnnnnnnn nnnnnnnnnn
     4501 nnnnnnnnnn nnnnnnnnnn nnnnnnnnnn nnnnnannnn nnnnnnnnnn nnnnnnnnnn
     4561 nnnnnnnnnn nnnnnnnnnn nnnnnccttt gacgttggag tccacgttct ttaatagtgg
     4621 actcttgttc caaactggaa caacactcaa ccctatctcg gtctattctt ttgatttata
     4681 agggattttg ccgatttcgg cctattggtt aaaaaatgag ctgatttaac aaaaatttaa
     4741 cgcgaattaa ttctgtggaa tgtgtgtcag ttagggtgtg gaaagtcccc aggctcccca
     4801 gcaggcagaa gtatgcaaag catgcatctc aattagtcag caaccaggtg tggaaagtcc
     4861 ccaggctccc cagcaggcag aagtatgcaa agcatgcatc tcaattagtc agcaaccata
     4921 gtcccgcccc taactccgcc catcccgccc ctaactccgc ccagttccgc ccattctccg
     4981 ccccatggct gactaatttt ttttatttat gcagaggccg aggccgcctc tgcctctgag
     5041 ctattccaga agtagtgagg aggctttttt ggaggcctag gcttttgcaa aaagctcccg
     5101 ggagcttgta tatccatttt cggatctgat caagagacag gatgaggatc gtttcgcatg
     5161 attgaacaag atggattgca cgcaggttct ccggccgctt gggtggagag gctattcggc
     5221 tatgactggg cacaacagac aatcggctgc tctgatgccg ccgtgttccg gctgtcagcg
     5281 caggggcgcc cggttctttt tgtcaagacc gacctgtccg gtgccctgaa tgaactgcag
     5341 gacgaggcag cgcggctatc gtggctggcc acgacgggcg ttccttgcgc agctgtgctc
     5401 gacgttgtca ctgaagcggg aagggactgg ctgctattgg gcgaagtgcc ggggcaggat
     5461 ctcctgtcat ctcaccttgc tcctgccgag aaagtatcca tcatggctga tgcaatgcgg
     5521 cggctgcata cgcttgatcc ggctacctgc ccattcgacc accaagcgaa acatcgcatc
     5581 gagcgagcac gtactcggat ggaagccggt cttgtcgatc aggatgatct ggacgaagag
     5641 catcaggggc tcgcgccagc cgaactgttc gccaggctca aggcgcgcat gcccgacggc
     5701 gaggatctcg tcgtgaccca tggcgatgcc tgcttgccga atatcatggt ggaaaatggc
     5761 cgcttttctg gattcatcga ctgtggccgg ctgggtgtgg cggaccgcta tcaggacata
     5821 gcgttggcta cccgtgatat tgctgaagag cttggcggcg aatgggctga ccgcttcctc
     5881 gtgctttacg gtatcgccgc tcccgattcg cagcgcatcg ccttctatcg ccttcttgac
     5941 gagttcttct gagcgggact ctggggttcg aaatgaccga ccaagcgacg cccaacctgc
     6001 catcacgaga tttcgattcc accgccgcct tctatgaaag gttgggcttc ggaatcgttt
     6061 tccgggacgc cggctggatg atcctccagc gcggggatct catgctggag ttcttcgccc
     6121 accccaactt gtttattgca gcttataatg gttacaaata aagcaatagc atcacaaatt
     6181 tcacaaataa agcatttttt tcactgcatt ctagttgtgg tttgtccaaa ctcatcaatg
     6241 tatcttatca tgtctgtata ccgtcgacct ctagctagag cttggcgtaa tcatggtcat
     6301 agctgtttcc tgtgtgaaat tgttatccgc tcacaattcc acacaacata cgagccggaa
     6361 gcataaagtg taaagcctgg ggtgcctaat gagtgagcta actcacatta attgcgttgc
     6421 gctcactgcc cgctttccag tcgggaaacc tgtcgtgcca gctgcattaa tgaatcggcc
     6481 aacgcgcggg gagaggcggt ttgcgtattg ggcgctcttc cgcttcctcg ctcactgact
     6541 cgctgcgctc ggtcgttcgg ctgcggcgag cggtatcagc tcactcaaag gcggtaatac
     6601 ggttatccac agaatcaggg gataacgcag gaaagaacat gtgagcaaaa ggccagcaaa
     6661 aggccaggaa ccgtaaaaag gccgcgttgc tggcgttttt ccataggctc cgcccccctg
     6721 acgagcatca caaaaatcga cgctcaagtc agaggtggcg aaacccgaca ggactataaa
     6781 gataccaggc gtttccccct ggaagctccc tcgtgcgctc tcctgttccg accctgccgc
     6841 ttaccggata cctgtccgcc tttctccctt cgggaagcgt ggcgctttct catagctcac
     6901 gctgtaggta tctcagttcg gtgtaggtcg ttcgctccaa gctgggctgt gtgcacgaac
     6961 cccccgttca gcccgaccgc tgcgccttat ccggtaacta tcgtcttgag tccaacccgg
     7021 taagacacga cttatcgcca ctggcagcag ccactggtaa caggattagc agagcgaggt
     7081 atgtaggcgg tgctacagag ttcttgaagt ggtggcctaa ctacggctac actagaagaa
     7141 cagtatttgg tatctgcgct ctgctgaagc cagttacctt cggaaaaaga gttggtagct
     7201 cttgatccgg caaacaaacc accgctggta gcggtggttt ttttgtttgc aagcagcaga
     7261 ttacgcgcag aaaaaaagga tctcaagaag atcctttgat cttttctacg gggtctgacg
     7321 ctcagtggaa cgaaaactca cgttaaggga ttttggtcat gagattatca aaaaggatct
     7381 tcacctagat ccttttaaat taaaaatgaa gttttaaatc aatctaaagt atatatgagt
     7441 aaacttggtc tgacagttac caatgcttaa tcagtgaggc acctatctca gcgatctgtc
     7501 tatttcgttc atccatagtt gcctgactcc ccgtcgtgta gataactacg atacgggagg
     7561 gcttaccatc tggccccagt gctgcaatga taccgcgaga cccacgctca ccggctccag
     7621 atttatcagc aataaaccag ccagccggaa gggccgagcg cagaagtggt cctgcaactt
     7681 tatccgcctc catccagtct attaattgtt gccgggaagc tagagtaagt agttcgccag
     7741 ttaatagttt gcgcaacgtt gttgccattg ctacaggcat cgtggtgtca cgctcgtcgt
     7801 ttggtatggc ttcattcagc tccggttccc aacgatcaag gcgagttaca tgatccccca
     7861 tgttgtgcaa aaaagcggtt agctccttcg gtcctccgat cgttgtcaga agtaagttgg
     7921 ccgcagtgtt atcactcatg gttatggcag cactgcataa ttctcttact gtcatgccat
     7981 ccgtaagatg cttttctgtg actggtgagt actcaaccaa gtcattctga gaatagtgta
     8041 tgcggcgacc gagttgctct tgcccggcgt caatacggga taataccgcg ccacatagca
     8101 gaactttaaa agtgctcatc attggaaaac gttcttcggg gcgaaaactc tcaaggatct
     8161 taccgctgtt gagatccagt tcgatgtaac ccactcgtgc acccaactga tcttcagcat
     8221 cttttacttt caccagcgtt tctgggtgag caaaaacagg aaggcaaaat gccgcaaaaa
     8281 agggaataag ggcgacacgg aaatgttgaa tactcatact cttccttttt caatattatt
     8341 gaagcattta tcagggttat tgtctcatga gcggatacat atttgaatgt atttagaaaa
     8401 ataaacaaat aggggttccg cgcacatttc cccgaaaagt gccacctgac gtc
//
